>Addgene plasmid #179667 | CMVTO-RBDK65E-cTEVp | addgene full sequence | sequence record 355672 | Addgene NGS Result
CCTTCGGGAAGCGTGGCGCTTTCTCATAGCTCACGCTGTAGGTATCTCAGTTCGGTGTAGGTCGTTCGCT
CCAAGCTGGGCTGTGTGCACGAACCCCCCGTTCAGCCCGACCGCTGCGCCTTATCCGGTAACTATCGTCT
TGAGTCCAACCCGGTAAGACACGACTTATCGCCACTGGCAGCAGCCACTGGTAACAGGATTAGCAGAGCG
AGGTATGTAGGCGGTGCTACAGAGTTCTTGAAGTGGTGGCCTAACTACGGCTACACTAGAAGAACAGTAT
TTGGTATCTGCGCTCTGCTGAAGCCAGTTACCTTCGGAAAAAGAGTTGGTAGCTCTTGATCCGGCAAACA
AACCACCGCTGGTAGCGGTGGTTTTTTTGTTTGCAAGCAGCAGATTACGCGCAGAAAAAAAGGATCTCAA
GAAGATCCTTTGATCTTTTCTACGGGGTCTGACGCTCAGTGGAACGAAAACTCACGTTAAGGGATTTTGG
TCATGAGATTATCAAAAAGGATCTTCACCTAGATCCTTTTAAATTAAAAATGAAGTTTTAAATCAATCTA
AAGTATATATGAGTAAACTTGGTCTGACAGTTACCAATGCTTAATCAGTGAGGCACCTATCTCAGCGATC
TGTCTATTTCGTTCATCCATAGTTGCCTGACTCCCCGTCGTGTAGATAACTACGATACGGGAGGGCTTAC
CATCTGGCCCCAGTGCTGCAATGATACCGCGAGACCCACGCTCACCGGCTCCAGATTTATCAGCAATAAA
CCAGCCAGCCGGAAGGGCCGAGCGCAGAAGTGGTCCTGCAACTTTATCCGCCTCCATCCAGTCTATTAAT
TGTTGCCGGGAAGCTAGAGTAAGTAGTTCGCCAGTTAATAGTTTGCGCAACGTTGTTGCCATTGCTACAG
GCATCGTGGTGTCACGCTCGTCGTTTGGTATGGCTTCATTCAGCTCCGGTTCCCAACGATCAAGGCGAGT
TACATGATCCCCCATGTTGTGCAAAAAAGCGGTTAGCTCCTTCGGTCCTCCGATCGTTGTCAGAAGTAAG
TTGGCCGCAGTGTTATCACTCATGGTTATGGCAGCACTGCATAATTCTCTTACTGTCATGCCATCCGTAA
GATGCTTTTCTGTGACTGGTGAGTACTCAACCAAGTCATTCTGAGAATAGTGTATGCGGCGACCGAGTTG
CTCTTGCCCGGCGTCAATACGGGATAATACCGCGCCACATAGCAGAACTTTAAAAGTGCTCATCATTGGA
AAACGTTCTTCGGGGCGAAAACTCTCAAGGATCTTACCGCTGTTGAGATCCAGTTCGATGTAACCCACTC
GTGCACCCAACTGATCTTCAGCATCTTTTACTTTCACCAGCGTTTCTGGGTGAGCAAAAACAGGAAGGCA
AAATGCCGCAAAAAAGGGAATAAGGGCGACACGGAAATGTTGAATACTCATACTCTTCCTTTTTCAATAT
TATTGAAGCATTTATCAGGGTTATTGTCTCATGAGCGGATACATATTTGAATGTATTTAGAAAAATAAAC
AAATAGGGGTTCCGCGCACATTTCCCCGAAAAGTGCCACCTGACGTCGACGGATCGGGAGATCTCCCGAT
CCCCTATGGTGCACTCTCAGTACAATCTGCTCTGATGCCGCATAGTTAAGCCAGTATCTGCTCCCTGCTT
GTGTGTTGGAGGTCGCTGAGTAGTGCGCGAGCAAAATTTAAGCTACAACAAGGCAAGGCTTGACCGACAA
TTGCATGAAGAATCTGCTTAGGGTTAGGCGTTTTGCGCTGCTTCGTACGGGCCAGATATACGCGTTGACA
TTGATTATTGACTAGTTATTAATAGTAATCAATTACGGGGTCATTAGTTCATAGCCCATATATGGAGTTC
CGCGTTACATAACTTACGGTAAATGGCCCGCCTGGCTGACCGCCCAACGACCCCCGCCCATTGACGTCAA
TAATGACGTATGTTCCCATAGTAACGCCAATAGGGACTTTCCATTGACGTCAATGGGTGGAGTATTTACG
GTAAACTGCCCACTTGGCAGTACATCAAGTGTATCATATGCCAAGTACGCCCCCTATTGACGTCAATGAC
GGTAAATGGCCCGCCTGGCATTATGCCCAGTACATGACCTTATGGGACTTTCCTACTTGGCAGTACATCT
ACGTATTAGTCATCGCTATTACCATGGTGATGCGGTTTTGGCAGTACATCAATGGGCGTGGATAGCGGTT
TGACTCACGGGGATTTCCAAGTCTCCACCCCATTGACGTCAATGGGAGTTTGTTTTGGCACCAAAATCAA
CGGGACTTTCCAAAATGTCGTAACAACTCCGCCCCATTGACGCAAATGGGCGGTAGGCGTGTACGGTGGG
AGGTCTATATAAGCAGAGCTCTCCCTATCAGTGATAGAGATCTCCCTATCAGTGATAGAGATCGTCGACG
AGCTCGTTTAGTGAACCGTCAGATCGCCTGGAGACGCCATCCACGCTGTTTTGACCTCCATAGAAGACAC
CGGGACCGATCCAGCCTCCGGACTCTAGCGTTTAAACTTAAGCTTCGCCACCATGGATCCGAGTAAGACG
TCAAACACAATCAGGGTTTTTCTCCCCAATGAACAGCGGACCGTGGTAAACGTCCGAAACGGGATGAGTC
TCCACGACTGTCTGATGAAAGCCTTGAAGGTGAGGGGGCTTCAGCCTGAATGTTGCGCTGTCTTTCGCCT
TCTCCACGAACACAAGGGCGCAAAGGCGAGGCTTGACTGGAATACAGACGCTGCAAGTTTGATTGGGGAA
GAACTTCAGGTCGATTTCCTCACCGGTGGCTCAGGGAGCAAGAGTATGAGTTCTATGGTGTCCGACACTA
GCTGCACGTTCCCCTCAAGTGATGGGATATTCTGGAAACACTGGATACAGACTAAAGACGGACAGTGTGG
AAGCCCATTGGTTTCCACCCGAGATGGTTTTATCGTGGGTATCCATAGCGCCTCTAATTTCACAAACACG
AACAACTATTTCACTTCAGTGCCCAAAAACTTTATGGAGCTGCTCACAAACCAAGAAGCGCAGCAGTGGG
TAAGCGGTTGGAGACTTAACGCTGACTCAGTTCTCTGGGGGGGGCACAAAGTATTCATGGTAAAGCCAGA
GGAGCCATTCCAACCAGTCAAAGAAGCCACACAACTTATGAACAGCTAGCTCGAGGAGGGCCCGAACAAA
AACTCATCTCAGAAGAGGATCTGAATAGCGCCGTCGACCATCATCATAATCATCATTGAGTTTAAACCCG
CTGATCAGCCTCGACTGTGCCTTCTAGTTGCCAGCCATCTGTTGTTTGCCCCTCCCCCGTGCCTTCCTTG
ACCCTGGAAGGTGCCACTCCCACTGTCCTTTCCTAATAAAATGAGGAAATTGCATCGCATTGTCTGAGTA
GGTGTCATTCTATTCTGGGGGGTGGGGTGGGGCAGGACAGCAAGGGGGAGGATTGGGAAGACAATAGCAG
GCATGCTGGGGATGCGGTGGGCTCTATGGAGATCTATCGATGTTCTGGGGATGCGGTGGGCTCTATGGCT
TCTGAGGCGGAAAGAACCAGCTGGGGCTCTAGGGGGTATCCCC
[124 nt withheld, positions 3614-3737]
C
[91 nt withheld, positions 3739-3829]
AGGGTGATGGTTCACGTACCTAGAAGTTCCTATTCCGAAGTTCCTATTCTCTAGAAAGTATAGGAACTTC
CTTGGCCAAAAAGCCTGAACTCACCGCGACGTCTGTCGAGAAGTTTCTGATCGAAAAGTTCGACAGCGTC
TCCGACCTGATGCAGCTCTCGGAGGGCGAAGAATCTCGTGCTTTCAGCTTCGATGTAGGAGGGCGTGGAT
ATGTCCTGCGGGTAAATAGCTGCGCCGATGGTTTCTACAAAGATCGTTATGTTTATCGGCACTTTGCATC
GGCCGCGCTCCCGATTCCGGAAGTGCTTGACATTGGGGAATTCAGCGAGAGCCTGACCTATTGCATCTCC
CGCCGTGCACAGGGTGTCACGTTGCAAGACCTGCCTGAAACCGAACTGCCCGCTGTTCTGCAGCCGGTCG
CGGAGGCCATGGATGCGATCGCTGCGGCCGATCTTAGCCAGACGAGCGGGTTCGGCCCATTCGGACCGCA
AGGAATCGGTCAATACACTACATGGCGTGATTTCATATGCGCGATTGCTGATCCCCATGTGTATCACTGG
CAAACTGTGATGGACGACACCGTCAGTGCGTCCGTCGCGCAGGCTCTCGATGAGCTGATGCTTTGGGCCG
AGGACTGCCCCGAAGTCCGGCACCTCGTGCACGCGGATTTCGGCTCCAACAATGTCCTGACGGACAATGG
CCGCATAACAGCGGTCATTGACTGGAGCGAGGCGATGTTCGGGGATTCCCAATACGAGGTCGCCAACATC
TTCTTCTGGAGGCCGTGGTTGGCTTGTATGGAGCAGCAGACGCGCTACTTCGAGCGGAGGCATCCGGAGC
TTGCAGGATCGCCGCGGCTCCGGGCGTATATGCTCCGCATTGGTCTTGACCAACTCTATCAGAGCTTGGT
TGACGGCAATTTCGATGATGCAGCTTGGGCGCAGGGTCGATGCGACGCAATCGTCCGATCCGGAGCCGGG
ACTGTCGGGCGTACACAAATCGCCCGCAGAAGCGCGGCCGTCTGGACCGATGGCTGTGTAGAAGTACTCG
CCGATAGTGGAAACCGACGCCCCAGCACTCGTCCGAGGGCAAAGGAATAGCACGTACTACGAGATTTCGA
TTCCACCGCCGCCTTCTATGAAAGGTTGGGCTTCGGAATCGTTTTCCGGGACGCCGGCTGGATGATCCTC
CAGCGCGGGGATCTCATGCTGGAGTTCTTCGCCCACCCCAACTTGTTTATTGCAGCTTATAATGGTTACA
AATAAAGCAATAGCATCACAAATTTCACAAATAAAGCATTTTTTTCACTGCATTCTAGTTGTGGTTTGTC
CAAACTCATCAATGTATCTTATCATGTCTGTATACCGTCGACCTCTAGCTAGAGCTTGGCGTAATCATGG
TCATAGCTGTTTCCTGTGTGAAATTGTTATCCGCTCACAATTCCACACAACATACGAGCCGGAAGCATAA
AGTGTAAAGCCTGGGGTGCCTAATGAGTGAGCTAACTCACATTAATTGCGTTGCGCTCACTGCCCGCTTT
CCAGTCGGGAAACCTGTCGTGCCAGCTGCATTAATGAATCGGCCAACGCGCGGGGAGAGGCGGTTTGCGT
ATTGGGCGCTCTTCCGCTTCCTCGCTCACTGACTCGCTGCGCTCGGTCGTTCGGCTGCGGCGAGCGGTAT
CAGCTCACTCAAAGGCGGTAATACGGTTATCCACAGAATCAGGGGATAACGCAGGAAAGAACATGTGAGC
AAAAGGCCAGCAAAAGGCCAGGAACCGTAAAAAGGCCGCGTTGCTGGCGTTTTTCCATAGGCTCCGCCCC
CCTGACGAGCATCACAAAAATCGACGCTCAAGTCAGAGGTGGCGAAACCCGACAGGACTATAAAGATACC
AGGCGTTTCCCCCTGGAAGCTCCCTCGTGCGCTCTCCTGTTCCGACCCTGCCGCTTACCGGATACCTGTC
CGCCTTTCTC
Features (pLannotate 1.2.2; 23 found; start..end, strand, type, name):
    591..1451    -  CDS            AmpR: β-lactamase; bla; confers resistance to ampicillin, carbenicillin, and related antibiotics
   1452..1556    -  promoter       AmpR promoter: bla
   1615..1667    -  misc_feature   bom (fragment): basis of mobility region from pBR322
   1817..2196    +  enhancer       CMV enhancer: human cytomegalovirus immediate early enhancer
   2197..2400    +  promoter       CMV promoter: human cytomegalovirus (CMV) immediate early promoter
   2402..2421    +  promoter       PLtetO-1 promoter (fragment): modified phage lambda PL promoter with tet operator sites (Lutz and Bujard, 1997)
   2423..2442    +  promoter       PLtetO-1 promoter (fragment): modified phage lambda PL promoter with tet operator sites (Lutz and Bujard, 1997)
   2450..2483    +  promoter       TRE3GV promoter (fragment): 3rd-generation Tet-responsive promoter that can be activated by binding of Tet-On® 3G, optimized for retroviral and lentiviral vectors
   2576..2821    +  CDS            RAF1 (fragment): RAF1_HUMAN - Also known as RAF. Experimental evidence at protein level: Swiss-Prot protein existence level 1. Serine/threonine-protein kinase that acts as a regulatory link between the membrane-associated Ras GTPases and the MAPK/ERK cascade, and this critical regulatory link functions as a switch determining cell fate decisions including proliferation, differentiation, apoptosis, survival and oncogenic transformation. RAF1 activation initiates a mitogen-activated protein kinase (MAPK) cascade that comprises a sequential phosphorylation of the dual-specific MAPK kinases (MAP2K1/MEK1 and MAP2K2
   2837..3193    +  CDS            POLG_TEV (fragment): Experimental evidence at protein level: Swiss-Prot protein existence level 1. [Nuclear inclusion protein A]: has RNA-binding and proteolytic activities. From Tobacco etch virus (TEV).
   3305..3529    +  polyA_signal   bGH poly(A) signal: bovine growth hormone polyadenylation signal
   3545..3568    +  polyA_signal   bGH poly(A) signal (fragment): bovine growth hormone polyadenylation signal
   3572..3593    +  promoter       SV40 promoter (fragment): SV40 enhancer and early promoter
   3614..3847    +  rep_origin     f1 ori (fragment) (sequence partly withheld): f1 bacteriophage origin of replication; arrow indicates direction of (+) strand synthesis
   3852..3899    +  protein_bind   FRT: FLP-mediated recombination occurs in the 8-bp core sequence TCTAGAAA (Turan and Bode, 2011). FLP recombinase from the Saccharomyces cerevisiae 2μ plasmid
   3907..4929    +  CDS            HygR: aminoglycoside phosphotransferase from E. coli; aph(4)-Ia; confers resistance to hygromycin
   4939..5064    +  CDS            ble (fragment): BLE_KLEPN - Experimental evidence at protein level: Swiss-Prot protein existence level 1. Binding protein with a strong affinity to the bleomycin family of antibiotics. Binds to CL990; an antimitotic-antibiotic compound. From Klebsiella pneumoniae.
   5059..5180    +  polyA_signal   SV40 poly(A) signal: SV40 polyadenylation signal
   5253..5269    -  protein_bind   lac operator: The lac repressor binds to the lac operator to inhibit transcription in E. coli. This inhibition can be relieved by adding lactose or isopropyl-β-D-thiogalactopyranoside (IPTG). lac repressor encoded by lacI
   5277..5307    -  promoter       lac promoter: promoter for the E. coli lac operon
   5322..5343    -  protein_bind   CAP binding site: CAP binding activates transcription in the presence of cAMP. E. coli catabolite activator protein
   5356..5448    -  CDS            lacI (fragment): lac repressor; lacI; The lac repressor binds to the lac operator to inhibit transcription in E. coli. This inhibition can be relieved by adding lactose or isopropyl-β-D-thiogalactopyranoside (IPTG).
   5631..420     -  rep_origin     ori (across the origin): high-copy-number ColE1/pMB1/pBR322/pUC origin of replication
