[The description below was written by a language model from this plasmid's Addgene catalogue record and pLannotate feature annotations shown in this document.]
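Description:
CMVTO-RBDK65E-cTEVp is a mammalian expression plasmid built on a CMVTO-FlpIn backbone. It is propagated in E. coli from a high-copy ColE1/pUC-type origin under ampicillin selection (β-lactamase with its own promoter). The expression cassette is driven by the human cytomegalovirus immediate-early enhancer and promoter. Immediately downstream lie two short segments annotated as tet operator-containing fragments, consistent with a "CMV-TO" design in which transcription can be repressed by Tet repressor and released by tetracycline or doxycycline in cells that supply the repressor. In cells without it, the promoter would be expected to behave constitutively. A bovine growth hormone polyadenylation signal terminates the transcript.

The insert encodes the Ras-binding domain of human RAF1 (c-Raf) carrying a K65E substitution, fused at its C terminus to the C-terminal fragment of a split tobacco etch virus protease (cTEVp). The feature table shows a short RAF1 fragment followed closely by a partial TEV polyprotein match, in agreement with the catalogue fields. In split-protease designs of this kind, each half is inactive alone, and activity is reconstituted when the fusion partners bring the halves together. Here the RBD would recruit cTEVp to active Ras, presumably alongside a complementary N-terminal TEV fragment construct that is not part of this record. The record does not state the functional effect of K65E.

Downstream of the cassette, an FRT site directly precedes a hygromycin resistance coding sequence that has no annotated promoter of its own and ends in an SV40 poly(A) signal. This is the usual Flp-In arrangement, in which FLP-mediated integration at a genomic FRT landing site activates hygromycin resistance and allows selection of single-copy stable lines. The associated publication concerns protease-controlled secretion and display of intercellular signals.
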