Addgene plasmid #179667: CMVTO-RBDK65E-cTEVp
Purpose: Ras Binding Domain split-cTEVP
Depositing lab: Xiaojing Gao. Publication: Protease-controlled secretion and display of intercellular signals. Vlahos AE, Kang J, Aldrete CA, Zhu R, Chong LS, Elowitz MB, Gao XJ. Nat Commun. 2022 Feb 17;13(1):912. doi: 10.1038/s41467-022-28623-y. PubMed 35177637.
Backbone
  Vector backbone: CMVTO-FlpIn
  Vector type: Mammalian Expression
Growth in bacteria
  Bacterial resistance: Ampicillin, 100 μg/mL
  Growth temperature: 37°C
  Growth strain: DH5alpha
  Copy number: High Copy
Gene/Insert
  Gene/Insert name: CRaf RBD protein
  Species: H. sapiens (human)
  Mutation: K65E
  Entrez Gene: RAF1 (a.k.a. CMD1NN, CRAF, NS5, Raf-1, c-Raf)
  Tag / fusion protein: cTEVP (C terminal on insert)
Terms and licenses: Academic/Nonprofit Terms; Industry Terms: Not Available to Industry
How to cite: CMVTO-RBDK65E-cTEVp was a gift from Xiaojing Gao (Addgene plasmid # 179667 ; http://n2t.net/addgene:179667 ; RRID:Addgene_179667)
